Addgene plasmid #183910: LV-hNG2-GFP
Purpose: Expression of GFP under the human NG2 promoter
Depositing lab: Chun-Li Zhang. Depositing organization: University of Texas Southwestern Medical Center. Publication: In vivo reprogramming of NG2 glia enables adult neurogenesis and functional recovery following spinal cord injury. Tai W, Wu W, Wang LL, Ni H, Chen C, Yang J, Zang T, Zou Y, Xu XM, Zhang CL. Cell Stem Cell. 2021 May 6;28(5):923-937.e4. doi: 10.1016/j.stem.2021.02.009. Epub 2021 Mar 5. PubMed 33675690.
Backbone
  Vector backbone: CS-CDF-CG-PRE
  Vector type: Mammalian Expression, Lentiviral
Growth in bacteria
  Bacterial resistance: Ampicillin, 100 μg/mL
  Growth temperature: 30°C
  Growth strain: NEB Stable
  Copy number: High Copy
Gene/Insert
  Gene/Insert name: GFP
  Species: H. sapiens (human); other
  Entrez Gene: GFAP (a.k.a. ALXDRD)
  Cloning method: Restriction Enzyme; 5′ cloning site Unknown (unknown if destroyed); 3′ cloning site Unknown (unknown if destroyed)
Terms and licenses: Academic/Nonprofit Terms; Industry Terms: Not Available to Industry
How to cite: LV-hNG2-GFP was a gift from Chun-Li Zhang (Addgene plasmid # 183910 ; http://n2t.net/addgene:183910 ; RRID:Addgene_183910)
