[The description below was written by a language model from this plasmid's Addgene catalogue record and pLannotate feature annotations shown in this document.]
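Description:
LV-hNG2-GFP is a lentiviral transfer plasmid built on the CS-CDF-CG-PRE backbone for expressing GFP under the human NG2 promoter in mammalian cells. It is propagated in E. coli through a high-copy ColE1/pUC-type origin with ampicillin selection (AmpR). The backbone also carries an f1 origin, an SV40 origin and promoter fragments, and an EM7-driven BleoR cassette with an SV40 poly(A) signal, which could allow Zeocin-type selection.

The viral genome is arranged in the way typical of later-generation HIV-1 vectors. A CMV enhancer/promoter sits upstream of a truncated 5' LTR and drives transcription of the genomic RNA in packaging cells. It is followed by the Ψ packaging signal with a gag fragment, the Rev response element for Rev-dependent nuclear export, and the cPPT/CTS, which aids nuclear import of the reverse-transcribed genome. Downstream lie the EGFP coding sequence, a WPRE that enhances transcript stability and expression, a nef-derived remnant, the truncated 3' LTR and a bGH poly(A) signal.

The NG2 promoter itself is not annotated in the feature table. An unannotated stretch of roughly 1.3 kb between the cPPT/CTS and EGFP (spanning the numbering origin of the circular map) is the likely location, but the record does not define its boundaries. The catalogue entry links the insert to the GFAP gene, which appears inconsistent with the stated NG2 promoter and GFP insert.

Based on the associated publication title, the construct relates to work on in vivo reprogramming of NG2 glia after spinal cord injury. It plausibly labels NG2-expressing glia or serves as a reporter control, although the record states only GFP expression as its purpose.
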