Features (pLannotate 1.2.2; 30 found; start..end, strand, type, name):
   1347..2063    +  CDS            EGFP: EGFP is a basic (constitutively fluorescent) green fluorescent protein published in 1996, derived from Aequorea victoria. It is reported to be a rapidly-maturing weak dimer with moderate acid sensitivity.
   2114..2702    +  misc_feature   WPRE: woodchuck hepatitis virus posttranscriptional regulatory element
   2627..3214    +  CDS            nef: NEF_HV112 - Experimental evidence at protein level: Swiss-Prot protein existence level 1. Extracellular Nef protein targets CD4(+) T-lymphocytes for apoptosis by interacting with CXCR4 surface receptors. From Human immunodeficiency virus type 1 group M subtype B (isolate PCV12) (HIV-1).
   3221..3401    +  LTR            5' LTR (truncated): truncated 5' long terminal repeat (LTR) from HIV-1
   3433..3657    +  polyA_signal   bGH poly(A) signal: bovine growth hormone polyadenylation signal
   3661..3682    +  promoter       SV40 promoter (fragment): SV40 enhancer and early promoter
   3703..4131    +  rep_origin     f1 ori (sequence partly withheld): f1 bacteriophage origin of replication; arrow indicates direction of (+) strand synthesis
   4158..4229    +  promoter       SV40 promoter (fragment): SV40 enhancer and early promoter
   4230..4301    +  promoter       SV40 promoter (fragment): SV40 enhancer and early promoter
   4305..4439    +  rep_origin     SV40 ori: SV40 origin of replication
   4501..4548    +  promoter       EM7 promoter: synthetic bacterial promoter&nbsp
   4567..4941    +  CDS            BleoR: antibiotic-binding protein; Sh ble from Streptoalloteichus hindustanus; confers resistance to bleomycin, phleomycin, and Zeocin™
   4951..5076    +  CDS            ble (fragment): BLE_KLEPN - Experimental evidence at protein level: Swiss-Prot protein existence level 1. Binding protein with a strong affinity to the bleomycin family of antibiotics. Binds to CL990; an antimitotic-antibiotic compound. From Klebsiella pneumoniae.
   5071..5192    +  polyA_signal   SV40 poly(A) signal: SV40 polyadenylation signal
   5265..5281    -  protein_bind   lac operator: The lac repressor binds to the lac operator to inhibit transcription in E. coli. This inhibition can be relieved by adding lactose or isopropyl-β-D-thiogalactopyranoside (IPTG). lac repressor encoded by lacI
   5289..5319    -  promoter       lac promoter: promoter for the E. coli lac operon
   5334..5355    -  protein_bind   CAP binding site: CAP binding activates transcription in the presence of cAMP. E. coli catabolite activator protein
   5368..5460    -  CDS            lacI (fragment): lac repressor; lacI; The lac repressor binds to the lac operator to inhibit transcription in E. coli. This inhibition can be relieved by adding lactose or isopropyl-β-D-thiogalactopyranoside (IPTG).
   5643..6231    -  rep_origin     ori: high-copy-number ColE1/pMB1/pBR322/pUC origin of replication
   6402..7262    -  CDS            AmpR: β-lactamase; bla; confers resistance to ampicillin, carbenicillin, and related antibiotics
   7263..7367    -  promoter       AmpR promoter: bla
   7426..7478    -  misc_feature   bom (fragment): basis of mobility region from pBR322
   7633..8012    +  enhancer       CMV enhancer: human cytomegalovirus immediate early enhancer
   8013..8212    +  promoter       CMV promoter: human cytomegalovirus (CMV) immediate early promoter
   8230..8410    +  LTR            5' LTR (truncated): truncated 5' long terminal repeat (LTR) from HIV-1
   8457..8582    +  misc_feature   HIV-1 Ψ: packaging signal of human immunodeficiency virus type 1
   8566..8929    +  CDS            HIV-1 gag (fragment): gag protein from human immunodeficiency virus 1; gag
   9075..9308    +  misc_feature   RRE: The Rev response element (RRE) of HIV-1 allows for Rev-dependent mRNA export from the nucleus to the cytoplasm.
   9685..9785    +  CDS            Rev (fragment): human immunodeficiency virus 1 (HIV-1) Rev protein; rev; enhances nuclear export of unspliced and incompletely spliced viral mRNAs
   9811..9928    +  misc_feature   cPPT/CTS: central polypurine tract and central termination sequence of HIV-1
>Addgene plasmid #183910 | LV-hNG2-GFP | addgene full sequence | sequence record 362152 | Addgene NGS Result
CCTGAGCACTGCACTTAGGGTCAAAGACCTGGCCCCACATCTCAGCAGCTATGTAGACTAGCTCCAGTCC
CTTAATCTCTCTCAGCCTCAGTTTCTTCATCTGCAAAACAGGTCTCAGTTTCGTTGCAAAGTATGAAGTG
CTGGGCTGTTACTGGTCAAAGGGAAGAGCTGGGAAGAGGGTGCAAGGTGGGGTTGGGCTGGAGATGGGCT
GGAGCAGATAGATGGAGGGACCTGAATGGAGGAAGTAAACCAAGGCCCGGTAACATTGGGACTGGACAGA
GAACACGCAGATCCTCTAGGCACCGGAAGCTAAGTAACATTGCCCTTTCTCCTCCTGTTTGGGACTAGGC
TGATGTTGCTGCCTGGAAGGGAGCCAGCAGAAGGGCCCCAGCCTGAAGCTGTTAGGTAGAAGCCAAATCC
AGGGCCAGATTTCCAGGAGGCAGCCTCGGGAAGTTGAAACACCCGGATTCAGGGGTCAGGAGGCCTGGGC
TTCTGGCACCAAACGGCCAGGGACCTACTTTCCACCTGGAGTCTTGTAAGAGCCACTTTCAGCTTGAGCT
GCACTTTCGTCCTCCATGAAATGGGGGAGGGGATGCTCCTCACCCACCTTGCAAGGTTATTTTGAGGCAA
ATGTCATGGCGGGACTGAGAATTCTTCTGCCCTGCGAGGAAATCCAGACATCTCTCCCTTACAGACAGGG
AGACTGAGGTGAGGCCCTTCCAGGCAGAGAAGGTCACTGTTGCAGCCATGGGCAGTGCCCCACAGGACCT
CGGGTGGTGCCTCTGGAGTCTGGAGAAGTTCCTAGGGGACCTCCGAGGCAAAGCAGCCCAAAAGCCGCCT
GTGAGGGTGGCTGGTGTCTGTCCTTCCTCCTAAGGCTGGAGTGTGCCTGTGGAGGGGTCTCCTGAACTCC
CGCAAAGGCAGAAAGGAGGGAAGTAGGGGCTGGGACAGTTCATGCCTCCTCCCTGAGGGGGTCTCCCGGG
CTCGGCTCTTGGGGCCAGAGTTCAGGGTGTCTGGGCCTCTCTATGACTTTGTTCTAAGTCTTTAGGGTGG
GGCTGGGGTCTGGCCCAGCTGCAAGGGCCCCCTCACCCCTGCCCCAGAGAGGAACAGCCCCGCACGGGCC
CTTTAAGAAGGTTGAGGGTGGGGGCAGGTGGGGGAGTCCAAGCCTGAAACCCGAGCGGGCGCGCGGGTCT
GCGCCTGCCCCGCCCCCGGAGTTAAGTGCGCGGACACCCGGAGCCGGCCCGCGCCCAGGAGCAGAGCCGC
GCTCGCTCCACTCAGCTCCCAGCTCCCAGGACTCCGCTGGCTCCTCGCAAGTCCTGCCGCCCAGCCCGCC
GGGACCGGTCGCCACCATGGTGAGCAAGGGCGAGGAGCTGTTCACCGGGGTGGTGCCCATCCTGGTCGAG
CTGGACGGCGACGTAAACGGCCACAAGTTCAGCGTGTCCGGCGAGGGCGAGGGCGATGCCACCTACGGCA
AGCTGACCCTGAAGTTCATCTGCACCACCGGCAAGCTGCCCGTGCCCTGGCCCACCCTCGTGACCACCCT
GACCTACGGCGTGCAGTGCTTCAGCCGCTACCCCGACCACATGAAGCAGCACGACTTCTTCAAGTCCGCC
ATGCCCGAAGGCTACGTCCAGGAGCGCACCATCTTCTTCAAGGACGACGGCAACTACAAGACCCGCGCCG
AGGTGAAGTTCGAGGGCGACACCCTGGTGAACCGCATCGAGCTGAAGGGCATCGACTTCAAGGAGGACGG
CAACATCCTGGGGCACAAGCTGGAGTACAACTACAACAGCCACAACGTCTATATCATGGCCGACAAGCAG
AAGAACGGCATCAAGGTGAACTTCAAGATCCGCCACAACATCGAGGACGGCAGCGTGCAGCTCGCCGACC
ACTACCAGCAGAACACCCCCATCGGCGACGGCCCCGTGCTGCTGCCCGACAACCACTACCTGAGCACCCA
GTCCGCCCTGAGCAAAGACCCCAACGAGAAGCGCGATCACATGGTCCTGCTGGAGTTCGTGACCGCCGCC
GGGATCACTCTCGGCATGGACGAGCTGTACAAGTCCGGACTCAGATCCTACTAGTAGGATCTCGAGGGAT
CAAGCTTATCGATAATCAACCTCTGGATTACAAAATTTGTGAAAGATTGACTGGTATTCTTAACTATGTT
GCTCCTTTTACGCTATGTGGATACGCTGCTTTAATGCCTTTGTATCATGCTATTGCTTCCCGTATGGCTT
TCATTTTCTCCTCCTTGTATAAATCCTGGTTGCTGTCTCTTTATGAGGAGTTGTGGCCCGTTGTCAGGCA
ACGTGGCGTGGTGTGCACTGTGTTTGCTGACGCAACCCCCACTGGTTGGGGCATTGCCACCACCTGTCAG
CTCCTTTCCGGGACTTTCGCTTTCCCCCTCCCTATTGCCACGGCGGAACTCATCGCCGCCTGCCTTGCCC
GCTGCTGGACAGGGGCTCGGCTGTTGGGCACTGACAATTCCGTGGTGTTGTCGGGGAAGCTGACGTCCTT
TCCATGGCTGCTCGCCTGTGTTGCCACCTGGATTCTGCGCGGGACGTCCTTCTGCTACGTCCCTTCGGCC
CTCAATCCAGCGGACCTTCCTTCCCGCGGCCTGCTGCCGGCTCTGCGGCCTCTTCCGCGTCTTCGCCTTC
GCCCTCAGACGAGTCGGATCTCCCTTTGGGCCGCCTCCCCGCATCGATACCGTCGAGACCTAGAAAAACA
TGGAGCAATCACAAGTAGCAATACAGCAGCTACCAATGCTGATTGTGCCTGGCTAGAAGCACAAGAGGAG
GAGGAGGTGGGTTTTCCAGTCACACCTCAGGTACCTTTAAGACCAATGACTTACAAGGCAGCTGTAGATC
TTAGCCACTTTTTAAAAGAAAAGGGGGGACTGGAAGGGCTAATTCACTCCCAACGAAGACAAGATATCCT
TGATCTGTGGATCTACCACACACAAGGCTACTTCCCTGATTGGCAGAACTACACACCAGGGCCAGGGATC
AGATATCCACTGACCTTTGGATGGTGCTACAAGCTAGTACCAGTTGAGCAAGAGAAGGTAGAAGAAGCCA
ATGAAGGAGAGAACACCCGCTTGTTACACCCTGTGAGCCTGCATGGGATGGATGACCCGGAGAGAGAAGT
ATTAGAGTGGAGGTTTGACAGCCGCCTAGCATTTCATCACATGGCCCGAGAGCTGCATCCGGACTGTACT
GGGTCTCTCTGGTTAGACCAGATCTGAGCCTGGGAGCTCTCTGGCTAACTAGGGAACCCACTGCTTAAGC
CTCAATAAAGCTTGCCTTGAGTGCTTCAAGTAGTGTGTGCCCGTCTGTTGTGTGACTCTGGTAACTAGAG
ATCCCTCAGACCCTTTTAGTCAGTGTGGAAAATCTCTAGCAGGGCCCGTTTAAACCCGCTGATCAGCCTC
GACTGTGCCTTCTAGTTGCCAGCCATCTGTTGTTTGCCCCTCCCCCGTGCCTTCCTTGACCCTGGAAGGT
GCCACTCCCACTGTCCTTTCCTAATAAAATGAGGAAATTGCATCGCATTGTCTGAGTAGGTGTCATTCTA
TTCTGGGGGGTGGGGTGGGGCAGGACAGCAAGGGGGAGGATTGGGAAGACAATAGCAGGCATGCTGGGGA
TGCGGTGGGCTCTATGGCTTCTGAGGCGGAAAGAACCAGCTGGGGCTCTAGGGGGTATCCCC
[124 nt withheld, positions 3703-3826]
C
[91 nt withheld, positions 3828-3918]
A
[49 nt withheld, positions 3920-3968]
CCTTTGACGTTGGAGTCCACGTTCTTT
[37 nt withheld, positions 3996-4032]
ACCCTATCTCGGTCTATTCTTTTGATTTATAAGGGATTTTGCCGATTTCGGCCTATTGGTTAAAAAATGA
GCTGATTTAACAAAAATTTAACGCGAATTAATTCTGTGGAATGTGTGTCAGTTAGGGTGTGGAAAGTCCC
CAGGCTCCCCAGCAGGCAGAAGTATGCAAAGCATGCATCTCAATTAGTCAGCAACCAGGTGTGGAAAGTC
CCCAGGCTCCCCAGCAGGCAGAAGTATGCAAAGCATGCATCTCAATTAGTCAGCAACCATAGTCCCGCCC
CTAACTCCGCCCAGTTCCGCCCATTCTCCGCCCCATGGCTGACTAATTTTTTTTATTTATGCAGAGGCCG
AGGCCGCCTCTGCCTCTGAGCTATTCCAGAAGTAGTGAGGAGGCTTTTTTGGAGGCCTAGGCTTTTGCAA
AAAGCTCCCGGGAGCTTGTATATCCATTTTCGGATCTGATCAGCACGTGTTGACAATTAATCATCGGCAT
AGTATATCGGCATAGTATAATACGACAAGGTGAGGAACTAAACCATGGCCAAGTTGACCAGTGCCGTTCC
GGTGCTCACCGCGCGCGACGTCGCCGGAGCGGTCGAGTTCTGGACCGACCGGCTCGGGTTCTCCCGGGAC
TTCGTGGAGGACGACTTCGCCGGTGTGGTCCGGGACGACGTGACCCTGTTCATCAGCGCGGTCCAGGACC
AGGTGGTGCCGGACAACACCCTGGCCTGGGTGTGGGTGCGCGGCCTGGACGAGCTGTACGCCGAGTGGTC
GGAGGTCGTGTCCACGAACTTCCGGGACGCCTCCGGGCCGGCCATGACCGAGATCGGCGAGCAGCCGTGG
GGGCGGGAGTTCGCCCTGCGCGACCCGGCCGGCAACTGCGTGCACTTCGTGGCCGAGGAGCAGGACTGAC
ACGTGCTACGAGATTTCGATTCCACCGCCGCCTTCTATGAAAGGTTGGGCTTCGGAATCGTTTTCCGGGA
CGCCGGCTGGATGATCCTCCAGCGCGGGGATCTCATGCTGGAGTTCTTCGCCCACCCCAACTTGTTTATT
GCAGCTTATAATGGTTACAAATAAAGCAATAGCATCACAAATTTCACAAATAAAGCATTTTTTTCACTGC
ATTCTAGTTGTGGTTTGTCCAAACTCATCAATGTATCTTATCATGTCTGTATACCGTCGACCTCTAGCTA
GAGCTTGGCGTAATCATGGTCATAGCTGTTTCCTGTGTGAAATTGTTATCCGCTCACAATTCCACACAAC
ATACGAGCCGGAAGCATAAAGTGTAAAGCCTGGGGTGCCTAATGAGTGAGCTAACTCACATTAATTGCGT
TGCGCTCACTGCCCGCTTTCCAGTCGGGAAACCTGTCGTGCCAGCTGCATTAATGAATCGGCCAACGCGC
GGGGAGAGGCGGTTTGCGTATTGGGCGCTCTTCCGCTTCCTCGCTCACTGACTCGCTGCGCTCGGTCGTT
CGGCTGCGGCGAGCGGTATCAGCTCACTCAAAGGCGGTAATACGGTTATCCACAGAATCAGGGGATAACG
CAGGAAAGAACATGTGAGCAAAAGGCCAGCAAAAGGCCAGGAACCGTAAAAAGGCCGCGTTGCTGGCGTT
TTTCCATAGGCTCCGCCCCCCTGACGAGCATCACAAAAATCGACGCTCAAGTCAGAGGTGGCGAAACCCG
ACAGGACTATAAAGATACCAGGCGTTTCCCCCTGGAAGCTCCCTCGTGCGCTCTCCTGTTCCGACCCTGC
CGCTTACCGGATACCTGTCCGCCTTTCTCCCTTCGGGAAGCGTGGCGCTTTCTCATAGCTCACGCTGTAG
GTATCTCAGTTCGGTGTAGGTCGTTCGCTCCAAGCTGGGCTGTGTGCACGAACCCCCCGTTCAGCCCGAC
CGCTGCGCCTTATCCGGTAACTATCGTCTTGAGTCCAACCCGGTAAGACACGACTTATCGCCACTGGCAG
CAGCCACTGGTAACAGGATTAGCAGAGCGAGGTATGTAGGCGGTGCTACAGAGTTCTTGAAGTGGTGGCC
TAACTACGGCTACACTAGAAGAACAGTATTTGGTATCTGCGCTCTGCTGAAGCCAGTTACCTTCGGAAAA
AGAGTTGGTAGCTCTTGATCCGGCAAACAAACCACCGCTGGTAGCGGTGGTTTTTTTGTTTGCAAGCAGC
AGATTACGCGCAGAAAAAAAGGATCTCAAGAAGATCCTTTGATCTTTTCTACGGGGTCTGACGCTCAGTG
GAACGAAAACTCACGTTAAGGGATTTTGGTCATGAGATTATCAAAAAGGATCTTCACCTAGATCCTTTTA
AATTAAAAATGAAGTTTTAAATCAATCTAAAGTATATATGAGTAAACTTGGTCTGACAGTTACCAATGCT
TAATCAGTGAGGCACCTATCTCAGCGATCTGTCTATTTCGTTCATCCATAGTTGCCTGACTCCCCGTCGT
GTAGATAACTACGATACGGGAGGGCTTACCATCTGGCCCCAGTGCTGCAATGATACCGCGAGACCCACGC
TCACCGGCTCCAGATTTATCAGCAATAAACCAGCCAGCCGGAAGGGCCGAGCGCAGAAGTGGTCCTGCAA
CTTTATCCGCCTCCATCCAGTCTATTAATTGTTGCCGGGAAGCTAGAGTAAGTAGTTCGCCAGTTAATAG
TTTGCGCAACGTTGTTGCCATTGCTACAGGCATCGTGGTGTCACGCTCGTCGTTTGGTATGGCTTCATTC
AGCTCCGGTTCCCAACGATCAAGGCGAGTTACATGATCCCCCATGTTGTGCAAAAAAGCGGTTAGCTCCT
TCGGTCCTCCGATCGTTGTCAGAAGTAAGTTGGCCGCAGTGTTATCACTCATGGTTATGGCAGCACTGCA
TAATTCTCTTACTGTCATGCCATCCGTAAGATGCTTTTCTGTGACTGGTGAGTACTCAACCAAGTCATTC
TGAGAATAGTGTATGCGGCGACCGAGTTGCTCTTGCCCGGCGTCAATACGGGATAATACCGCGCCACATA
GCAGAACTTTAAAAGTGCTCATCATTGGAAAACGTTCTTCGGGGCGAAAACTCTCAAGGATCTTACCGCT
GTTGAGATCCAGTTCGATGTAACCCACTCGTGCACCCAACTGATCTTCAGCATCTTTTACTTTCACCAGC
GTTTCTGGGTGAGCAAAAACAGGAAGGCAAAATGCCGCAAAAAAGGGAATAAGGGCGACACGGAAATGTT
GAATACTCATACTCTTCCTTTTTCAATATTATTGAAGCATTTATCAGGGTTATTGTCTCATGAGCGGATA
CATATTTGAATGTATTTAGAAAAATAAACAAATAGGGGTTCCGCGCACATTTCCCCGAAAAGTGCCACCT
GACGTCGACGGATCGGGAGATCTCCCGATCCCCTATGGTGCACTCTCAGTACAATCTGCTCTGATGCCGC
ATAGTTAAGCCAGTATCTGCTCCCTGCTTGTGTGTTGGAGGTCGCTGAGTAGTGCGCGAGCAAAATTTAA
GCTACAACAAGGCAAGGCTTGACCGACAATTGCATGAAGAATCTGCTTAGGGTTAGGCGTTTTGCGCTGC
TTCGCGATGTACGGGCCAGATATACGCGTTGACATTGATTATTGACTAGTTATTAATAGTAATCAATTAC
GGGGTCATTAGTTCATAGCCCATATATGGAGTTCCGCGTTACATAACTTACGGTAAATGGCCCGCCTGGC
TGACCGCCCAACGACCCCCGCCCATTGACGTCAATAATGACGTATGTTCCCATAGTAACGCCAATAGGGA
CTTTCCATTGACGTCAATGGGTGGAGTATTTACGGTAAACTGCCCACTTGGCAGTACATCAAGTGTATCA
TATGCCAAGTACGCCCCCTATTGACGTCAATGACGGTAAATGGCCCGCCTGGCATTATGCCCAGTACATG
ACCTTATGGGACTTTCCTACTTGGCAGTACATCTACGTATTAGTCATCGCTATTACCATGGTGATGCGGT
TTTGGCAGTACATCAATGGGCGTGGATAGCGGTTTGACTCACGGGGATTTCCAAGTCTCCACCCCATTGA
CGTCAATGGGAGTTTGTTTTGGCACCAAAATCAACGGGACTTTCCAAAATGTCGTAACAACTCCGCCCCA
TTGACGCAAATGGGCGGTAGGCGTGTACGGTGGGAGGTCTATATAAGCAGCGCGTTTTGCCTGTACTGGG
TCTCTCTGGTTAGACCAGATCTGAGCCTGGGAGCTCTCTGGCTAACTAGGGAACCCACTGCTTAAGCCTC
AATAAAGCTTGCCTTGAGTGCTTCAAGTAGTGTGTGCCCGTCTGTTGTGTGACTCTGGTAACTAGAGATC
CCTCAGACCCTTTTAGTCAGTGTGGAAAATCTCTAGCAGTGGCGCCCGAACAGGGACTTGAAAGCGAAAG
GGAAACCAGAGGAGCTCTCTCGACGCAGGACTCGGCTTGCTGAAGCGCGCACGGCAAGAGGCGAGGGGCG
GCGACTGGTGAGTACGCCAAAAATTTTGACTAGCGGAGGCTAGAAGGAGAGAGATGGGTGCGAGAGCGTC
AGTATTAAGCGGGGGAGAATTAGATCGCGATGGGAAAAAATTCGGTTAAGGCCAGGGGGAAAGAAAAAAT
ATAAATTAAAACATATAGTATGGGCAAGCAGGGAGCTAGAACGATTCGCAGTTAATCCTGGCCTGTTAGA
AACATCAGAAGGCTGTAGACAAATACTGGGACAGCTACAACCATCCCTTCAGACAGGATCAGAAGAACTT
AGATCATTATATAATACAGTAGCAACCCTCTATTGTGTGCATCAAAGGATAGAGATAAAAGACACCAAGG
AAGCTTTAGACAAGATAGAGGAAGAGCAAAACAAAAGTAAGACCACCGCACAGCAAGCGGCCGCTGATCT
TCAGACCTGGAGGAGGAGATATGAGGGACAATTGGAGAAGTGAATTATATAAATATAAAGTAGTAAAAAT
TGAACCATTAGGAGTAGCACCCACCAAGGCAAAGAGAAGAGTGGTGCAGAGAGAAAAAAGAGCAGTGGGA
ATAGGAGCTTTGTTCCTTGGGTTCTTGGGAGCAGCAGGAAGCACTATGGGCGCAGCGTCAATGACGCTGA
CGGTACAGGCCAGACAATTATTGTCTGGTATAGTGCAGCAGCAGAACAATTTGCTGAGGGCTATTGAGGC
GCAACAGCATCTGTTGCAACTCACAGTCTGGGGCATCAAGCAGCTCCAGGCAAGAATCCTGGCTGTGGAA
AGATACCTAAAGGATCAACAGCTCCTGGGGATTTGGGGTTGCTCTGGAAAACTCATTTGCACCACTGCTG
TGCCTTGGAATGCTAGTTGGAGTAATAAATCTCTGGAACAGATTTGGAATCACACGACCTGGATGGAGTG
GGACAGAGAAATTAACAATTACACAAGCTTAATACACTCCTTAATTGAAGAATCGCAAAACCAGCAAGAA
AAGAATGAACAAGAATTATTGGAATTAGATAAATGGGCAAGTTTGTGGAATTGGTTTAACATAACAAATT
GGCTGTGGTATATAAAATTATTCATAATGATAGTAGGAGGCTTGGTAGGTTTAAGAATAGTTTTTGCTGT
ACTTTCTATAGTGAATAGAGTTAGGCAGGGATATTCACCATTATCGTTTCAGACCCACCTCCCAACCCCG
AGGGGACCCGACAGGCCCGAAGGAATAGAAGAAGAAGGTGGAGAGAGAGACAGAGACAGATCCATTCGAT
TAGTGAACGGATCTACAAATGGCAGTATTCATCCACAATTTTAAAAGAAAAGGGGGGATTGGGGGGTACA
GTGCAGGGGAAAGAATAGTAGACATAATAGCAACAGACATACAAACTAAAGAATTACAAAAACAAATTAC
AAAAATTCAAAATTTTCGGGTTTATTACAGGGACAGCAGAAATTCACTTTGAATTCTCTAGATGGTTTCA
AGACCAATACTCATAACCCCCACATGGACCAGGCACCATCACA
